>Addgene plasmid #22911 | pAAV-fCR-GFP | addgene partial sequence | sequence record 28775 | 22911 with hBglob-intron-R 5'-GGTGCAAAGAGGCATGATAC
TATTAGAAATAAGATAAACAAAAAAGTATATTAAAAGAAGAAAGCATTTTTTAAAATTACAAATGCAAAA
TTACCCTGATTTGGTCAATATGTGTACCCTGTTACTTCTCCCCTTCCTATGACATGAACTTAACCATAGA
AAAGAAGGGGAAAGAAAACATCAAGGGTCCCATAGACTCACCCTGAAGTTCTCAGGATCCGAGCTCGGCG
CGCCGCTAGCATCCCTCTGCTGAGCTTCCTGCTTTCAGTCGACTGTGACAGTTTGAGGTAAACTTTTCCC
GGTGCAGAGCTCCTTGGTTCTGGGCAGCTCCTCGTCGGTTGAGGCTTTTAAACCCCCACCCCCACCCCCG
CGCGTCCAGTGGCGGTTGTGCTACTCTTACCCGCCACTTGGGGGCGCGTCCAACGTGTGGAGACGCCTGC
AGGCAGCGACATCGGGACACCATGACAGGAGGTGGAGGAAGAGGAGGAGGATGAGGAAGAGGAAGGCTCT
GCTGGGCTTTGCACATGAGTTATCATTACGCTTTGATGGCAGCATCACCACCCAATCCGGCTTTTCCTGC
AAGAAGAAATTTACATCAATTTAGTCGTCGGCGGGGCAACCAACTGGCTCCTGTAGGTCCGAACAGAGCC
TCCAGCCTCCCTGTCACTTCCTCCCAGCTGCTTGGTCAGTGAAGCAGGAGCGGGACTCGAACCCGCAGGA
GCTGCGCAGTGATCCAGGATGGACCTGATCTCCACTCAAATCATCTGATCTTCGTATTTCATCAGATTTG
TGCTCCATCAGTAGCTGTAAATGTTCACC
