>Addgene plasmid #22911 | pAAV-fCR-GFP | addgene partial sequence | sequence record 28776 | 22911 with EGFP-N
TTGCTCACCATGGTGGCGACCGGTAGCATCGAATTCCTGCAGCCCGGGGGATCCACTAGTTCTAGAGGCC
GAGGCGGCCAGATCTTCGAATTCACGTGCTTTGCCAAAGTGATGGGCCAGCACACAGACCAGCACGTTGC
CCAGGAGCTGTGGGAGGAAGATAAGAGGTATGAACATGATTAGCAAAAGGGCCTAGCTTGGACTCAGAAT
AATCCAGCCTTATCCCAACCATAAAATAAAAGCAGAATGGTAGCTGGATTGTAGCTGCTATTAGCAATAT
GAAACCTCTTACATCAGTTACAATTTATATGCAGAAATATTTATATGCAGAAATATTGCTATTGCCTTAA
CCCAGAAATTATCACTGTTATTCTTTAGAATGGTGCAAAGAGGCATGATACATTGTATCATTATTGCCCT
GAAAGAAAGAGATTAGGGAAAGTATTAGAAATAAGATAAACAAAAAAGTATATTAAAAGAAGAAAGCATT
TTTTAAAATTACAAATGCAAAATTACCCTGATTTGGTCAATATGTGTACCCTGTTACTTCTCCCCTTCCT
ATGACATGAACTTAACCATAGAAAAGAAGGGGAAAGAAAACATCAAGGGTCCCATAGACTCACCCTGAAG
TTCTCAGGATCCGAGCTCGGCGCGCCGCTAGCATCCCTCTGCTGAGCTTCCTGCTTTCAGTCGACTGTGA
CAGTTTGAGGTAAACTTTTCCCGGTGCAGAGCTCCTTGG
