[The description below was written by a language model from this plasmid's Addgene catalogue record.]
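Description:
pAAV-fCR-GFP is an adeno-associated virus transfer plasmid built on a pAAV backbone of about 4 kb and classed as a mammalian expression/AAV vector. It is propagated in bacteria as a high-copy plasmid under ampicillin selection. The recorded host is a recombination-deficient strain, a common choice for AAV plasmids because the inverted terminal repeats that flank the packaged genome tend to rearrange. No feature table is available for this entry. The ITRs, origin of replication, polyadenylation signal and any post-transcriptional elements are therefore expected in a vector of this type but are not itemised in the record.

The payload is an insert of about 4.3 kb in which a promoter fragment from the calretinin gene of the pufferfish Takifugu rubripes (fugu) drives GFP. It was introduced by restriction enzyme cloning. The compact fugu genome tends to have short regulatory regions, which makes it an attractive source of promoters small enough to fit within the limited packaging capacity of AAV. Calretinin marks a subset of inhibitory interneurons, and the associated publication examined whether short promoters in viral vectors could target expression to mammalian inhibitory neurons. As its title indicates, such promoters gave expression selective for inhibitory neurons but did not restrict activity to specific inhibitory cell types. The construct is thus suited to producing recombinant AAV that reports the activity of this promoter by fluorescence in neural tissue. The depositor notes that the promoter was derived from an earlier fugu genome assembly, so it may differ from the current reference sequence. The exact boundaries of the promoter fragment and the GFP variant used are not stated.
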