Addgene plasmid #22911: pAAV-fCR-GFP
Depositing lab: Edward Callaway. Depositing organization: Salk Institute for Biological Studies. Publication: Short Promoters in Viral Vectors Drive Selective Expression in Mammalian Inhibitory Neurons, but do not Restrict Activity to Specific Inhibitory Cell-Types. Nathanson JL, Jappelli R, Scheeff ED, Manning G, Obata K, Brenner S, Callaway EM. Front Neural Circuits. 2009 Nov 9;3:19. doi: 10.3389/neuro.04.019.2009. eCollection 2009. PubMed 19949461.
Backbone
  Vector backbone: pAAV
  Backbone size w/o insert (bp): 4000
  Vector type: Mammalian Expression, AAV
Growth in bacteria
  Bacterial resistance: Ampicillin, 100 μg/mL
  Growth temperature: 37°C
  Growth strain: Stbl3
  Growth instructions: Stbl3
  Copy number: High Copy
Gene/Insert
  Gene/Insert name: fugu calretinin promoter driving GFP
  Species: takifugu rubripes (fugu)
  Insert size (bp): 4300
  Cloning method: Restriction Enzyme
  Sequencing primers: 5′ Unknown; 3′ Unknown
Terms and licenses: Academic/Nonprofit Terms; Industry Terms: Not Available to Industry
Depositor comments: Depositor used a previous fugu genome sequence, and this may be different to the current version.
How to cite: pAAV-fCR-GFP was a gift from Edward Callaway (Addgene plasmid # 22911 ; http://n2t.net/addgene:22911 ; RRID:Addgene_22911)
